>Addgene plasmid #234002 | makeTCR_Hs.TRBV15 | addgene full sequence | sequence record 468319 | Addgene NGS Result
CGTCTCACCATGGGTCCTGGGCTTCTCCACTGGATGGCCCTTTGTCTCCTTGGAACAGGTCATGGGGATG
CCATGGTCATCCAGAACCCAAGATACCAGGTTACCCAGTTTGGAAAGCCAGTGACCCTGAGTTGTTCTCA
GACTTTGAACCATAACGTCATGTACTGGTACCAGCAGAAGTCAAGTCAGGCCCCAAAGCTGCTGTTCCAC
TACTATGACAAAGATTTTAACAATGAAGCAGACACCCCTGATAACTTCCAATCCAGGAGGCCGAACACTT
CTTTCTGCTTTCTTGACATCCGCTCACCAGGCCTGGGGGACGCAGCCATGTACCTGTGTGTGAGACGCAG
GGAAGATGGCCGCGAAGAAAACGTCATAGCTGTTTCCTGACTGACCATTTAAATCATACCTGACCTCCAT
AGCAGAAAGTCAAAAGCCTCCGACCGGAGGCTTTTGACTTGATCGGCACGTAAGAGGTTCCAACTTTCAC
CATAATGAAATAAGATCACTACCGGGCGTATTTTTTGAGTTATCGAGATTTTCAGGAGCTAAGGAAGCTA
AAATGGAGAAAAAAATCACTGGATATACCACCGTTGATATATCCCAATGGCATCGTAAAGAACATTTTGA
GGCATTTCAGTCAGTTGCTCAATGTACCTATAACCAGACCGTTCAGCTGGATATTACGGCCTTTTTAAAG
ACCGTAAAGAAAAATAAGCACAAGTTTTATCCGGCCTTTATTCACATTCTTGCCCGCCTGATGAATGCTC
ATCCGGAATTTCGTATGGCAATGAAAGACGGTGAGCTGGTGATATGGGATAGTGTTCACCCTTGTTACAC
CGTTTTCCATGAGCAAACTGAAACGTTTTCATCGCTCTGGAGTGAATACCACGACGATTTCCGGCAGTTT
CTACACATATATTCGCAAGATGTGGCGTGTTACGGTGAAAACCTGGCCTATTTCCCTAAAGGGTTTATTG
AGAATATGTTTTTTGTCTCAGCCAATCCCTGGGTGAGTTTCACCAGTTTTGATTTAAACGTGGCCAATAT
GGACAACTTCTTCGCCCCCGTTTTCACCATGGGCAAATATTATACGCAAGGCGACAAGGTGCTGATGCCG
CTGGCGATTCAGGTTCATCATGCCGTTTGTGATGGCTTCCATGTCGGCAGAATGCTTAATGAATTACAAC
AGTACTGCGATGAGTGGCAGGGCGGGGCGTAATGAGGGCCCAAATGTAATCACCTGGCTCACCTTCGGGT
GGGCCTTTCTGCGTTGCTGGCGTTTTTCCATAGGCTCCGCCCCCCTGACGAGCATCACAAAAATCGATGC
TCAAGTCAGAGGTGGCGAAACCCGACAGGACTATAAAGATACCAGGCGTTTCCCCCTGGAAGCTCCCTCG
TGCGCTCTCCTGTTCCGACCCTGCCGCTTACCGGATACCTGTCCGCCTTTCTCCCTTCGGGAAGCGTGGC
GCTTTCTCATAGCTCACGCTGTAGGTATCTCAGTTCGGTGTAGGTCGTTCGCTCCAAGCTGGGCTGTGTG
CACGAACCCCCCGTTCAGCCCGACCGCTGCGCCTTATCCGGTAACTATCGTCTTGAGTCCAACCCGGTAA
GACACGACTTATCGCCACTGGCAGCAGCCACTGGTAACAGGATTAGCAGAGCGAGGTATGTAGGCGGTGC
TACAGAGTTCTTGAAGTGGTGGCCTAACTACGGCTACACTAGAAGAACAGTATTTGGTATCTGCGCTCTG
CTGAAGCCAGTTACCTCGGAAAAAGAGTTGGTAGCTCTTGATCCGGCAAACAAACCACCGCTGGTAGCGG
TGGTTTTTTTGTTTGCAAGCAGCAGATTACGCGCAGAAAAAAAGGATCTCAAGAAGATCCTTTGATTTTC
TACCGAAGAAAGGCCCACCCGTGAAGGTGAGCCAGTGAGTTGATTGCAGTCCAGTTACGCTGGAGTCTGA
GGCTCGTCCTGAATGATATCAAGCTTGAATTCGTTTGTAAAACGACGGCCAGTGCTAACCGTATCGCATT
GGCCATACCTACA
Features (pLannotate 1.2.2; 7 found; start..end, strand, type, name):
    428..459     +  terminator     tonB terminator: bidirectional E. coli tonB-P14 transcription terminator
    460..562     +  promoter       cat promoter: promoter of the E. coli cat gene encoding chloramphenicol acetyltransferase
    563..1219    +  CDS            cat: CAT_ECOLX - Experimental evidence at protein level: Swiss-Prot protein existence level 1. This enzyme is an effector of chloramphenicol resistance in bacteria. From Escherichia coli. This protein is used as a marker in many commonly used cloning vectors, such as pACYC184.
   1246..1273    +  terminator     T7Te terminator: phage T7 early transcription terminator
   1285..1872    -  rep_origin     ori: high-copy-number ColE1/pMB1/pBR322/pUC origin of replication
   1894..1923    -  terminator     T3Te terminator: phage T3 early transcription terminator
   1995..2014    -  CDS            lacZα (fragment): LacZα fragment of β-galactosidase; lacZ fragment
