[The description below was written by a language model from this plasmid's Addgene catalogue record and pLannotate feature annotations shown in this document.]
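Description:
makeTCR_Hs.TRBV15 is a small (about 2.0 kb) synthetic-biology part plasmid that stores a single human T cell receptor beta-chain variable gene segment, TRBV15, as a module for the makeTCR assembly system. It is built on the custom pmakeTCR backbone (about 1.7 kb), a minimal bacterial cloning vector. It replicates in E. coli from a high-copy ColE1/pUC-type origin. Selection is with chloramphenicol, through a cat (chloramphenicol acetyltransferase) gene driven by its own cat promoter. The backbone is insulated by several transcription terminators: tonB upstream of the resistance cassette, T7Te downstream of it, and T3Te beyond the origin. These limit read-through between the marker, the origin and the cloning region. A short lacZα fragment is also annotated, apparently a remnant of a cloning region.

The 333 bp TRBV15 insert is of synthetic origin and has no promoter, so the plasmid is a sequence donor rather than an expression construct. The automated feature table annotates only backbone elements and not the insert, which by elimination probably lies in the unannotated stretch at the start of the sequence record. The record lists four-nucleotide 5′ and 3′ cloning sites that are not destroyed. This is consistent with defined overhangs for ordered, restriction-based modular assembly, although the enzyme used is not stated. M13 forward and reverse primer sites flank the insert for sequence verification. The stated purpose is to supply the human TRBV segment for makeTCR, a modular platform for single-step synthesis of T cell receptors. There it would presumably be combined with other modules of the system to build a complete TCR chain.
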