Addgene plasmid #234002: makeTCR_Hs.TRBV15
Purpose: Hs TRBV gene for makeTCR assembly
Depositing lab: Michael Platten. Depositing organization: Deutsches Krebsforschungszentrum (DKFZ). Publication: makeTCR: A Modular Platform for Rapid, Flexible, Scalable, Single-Step T Cell Receptor Synthesis. Hamberger M, Neuhoff M-T, Pietrantonio SV, Boschert T, Maldonado Torres C, Errerd A, Tan CL, Lindner JM, Platten M, Green EW. bioRxiv 2025.04.27.647198 10.1101/2025.04.27.647198.
Backbone
  Vector backbone: pmakeTCR
  Backbone manufacturer: custom
  Backbone size w/o insert (bp): 1710
  Vector type: Synthetic Biology
Growth in bacteria
  Bacterial resistance: Chloramphenicol, 25 μg/mL
  Growth temperature: 37°C
  Growth strain: DH5alpha
  Copy number: High Copy
Gene/Insert
  Gene/Insert name: TRBV15 (alt name: ENSG00000261414)
  Species: H. sapiens (human)
  Insert size (bp): 333
  Entrez Gene: TRBV15 (a.k.a. TCRBV15S1, TCRBV24S1A3T)
  Promoter: n/a
  Cloning method: Restriction Enzyme; 5′ cloning site CCAT (not destroyed); 3′ cloning site TGTG (not destroyed)
  Sequencing primers: 5′ M13 (-21) Forward; 3′ M13 Reverse
Resource information
  A portion of this plasmid was derived from a plasmid made by: synthetic
Terms and licenses: Academic/Nonprofit Terms; Industry Terms: Not Available to Industry
Depositor comments: Please visit https://doi.org/10.1101/2025.04.27.647198 for bioRxiv preprint.
How to cite: makeTCR_Hs.TRBV15 was a gift from Michael Platten (Addgene plasmid # 234002 ; http://n2t.net/addgene:234002 ; RRID:Addgene_234002)
